>Addgene plasmid #120245 | pLV-EF1a-V5-Lem2 | depositor full sequence | sequence record 227949 | pLV-EF1a-V5-Lem2 sequence 10395 bps
TGGAAGGGCTAATTCACTCCCAAAGAAGACAAGATATCCTTGATCTGTGGATCTACCACACACAAGGCTA
CTTCCCTGATTAGCAGAACTACACACCAGGGCCAGGGGTCAGATATCCACTGACCTTTGGATGGTGCTAC
AAGCTAGTACCAGTTGAGCCAGATAAGGTAGAAGAGGCCAATAAAGGAGAGAACACCAGCTTGTTACACC
CTGTGAGCCTGCATGGGATGGATGACCCGGAGAGAGAAGTGTTAGAGTGGAGGTTTGACAGCCGCCTAGC
ATTTCATCACGTGGCCCGAGAGCTGCATCCGGAGTACTTCAAGAACTGCTGATATCGAGCTTGCTACAAG
GGACTTTCCGCTGGGGACTTTCCAGGGAGGCGTGGCCTGGGCGGGACTGGGGAGTGGCGAGCCCTCAGAT
CCTGCATATAAGCAGCTGCTTTTTGCCTGTACTGGGTCTCTCTGGTTAGACCAGATCTGAGCCTGGGAGC
TCTCTGGCTAACTAGGGAACCCACTGCTTAAGCCTCAATAAAGCTTGCCTTGAGTGCTTCAAGTAGTGTG
TGCCCGTCTGTTGTGTGACTCTGGTAACTAGAGATCCCTCAGACCCTTTTAGTCAGTGTGGAAAATCTCT
AGCAGTGGCGCCCGAACAGGGACTTGAAAGCGAAAGGGAAACCAGAGGAGCTCTCTCGACGCAGGACTCG
GCTTGCTGAAGCGCGCACGGCAAGAGGCGAGGGGCGGCGACTGGTGAGTACGCCAAAAATTTTGACTAGC
GGAGGCTAGAAGGAGAGAGATGGGTGCGAGAGCGTCAGTATTAAGCGGGGGAGAATTAGATCGCGATGGG
AAAAAATTCGGTTAAGGCCAGGGGGAAAGAAAAAATATAAATTAAAACATATAGTATGGGCAAGCAGGGA
GCTAGAACGATTCGCAGTTAATCCTGGCCTGTTAGAAACATCAGAAGGCTGTAGACAAATACTGGGACAG
CTACAACCATCCCTTCAGACAGGATCAGAAGAACTTAGATCATTATATAATACAGTAGCAACCCTCTATT
GTGTGCATCAAAGGATAGAGATAAAAGACACCAAGGAAGCTTTAGACAAGATAGAGGAAGAGCAAAACAA
AAGTAAGACCACCGCACAGCAAGCGGCCGGCCGCTGATCTTCAGACCTGGAGGAGGAGATATGAGGGACA
ATTGGAGAAGTGAATTATATAAATATAAAGTAGTAAAAATTGAACCATTAGGAGTAGCACCCACCAAGGC
AAAGAGAAGAGTGGTGCAGAGAGAAAAAAGAGCAGTGGGAATAGGAGCTTTGTTCCTTGGGTTCTTGGGA
GCAGCAGGAAGCACTATGGGCGCAGCGTCAATGACGCTGACGGTACAGGCCAGACAATTATTGTCTGGTA
TAGTGCAGCAGCAGAACAATTTGCTGAGGGCTATTGAGGCGCAACAGCATCTGTTGCAACTCACAGTCTG
GGGCATCAAGCAGCTCCAGGCAAGAATCCTGGCTGTGGAAAGATACCTAAAGGATCAACAGCTCCTGGGG
ATTTGGGGTTGCTCTGGAAAACTCATTTGCACCACTGCTGTGCCTTGGAATGCTAGTTGGAGTAATAAAT
CTCTGGAACAGATTTGGAATCACACGACCTGGATGGAGTGGGACAGAGAAATTAACAATTACACAAGCTT
AATACACTCCTTAATTGAAGAATCGCAAAACCAGCAAGAAAAGAATGAACAAGAATTATTGGAATTAGAT
AAATGGGCAAGTTTGTGGAATTGGTTTAACATAACAAATTGGCTGTGGTATATAAAATTATTCATAATGA
TAGTAGGAGGCTTGGTAGGTTTAAGAATAGTTTTTGCTGTACTTTCTATAGTGAATAGAGTTAGGCAGGG
ATATTCACCATTATCGTTTCAGACCCACCTCCCAACCCCGAGGGGACCCGACAGGCCCGAAGGAATAGAA
GAAGAAGGTGGAGAGAGAGACAGAGACAGATCCATTCGATTAGTGAACGGATCTCGACGGTATCGCCTTT
AAAAGAAAAGGGGGGATTGGGGGGTACAGTGCAGGGGAAAGAATAGTAGACATAATAGCAACAGACATAC
AAACTAAAGAACTACAAAAACAAATTACAAAAATTCAAAATTTTCGGGTTTATTACAGGGACAGCAGAGA
TCCAGTTTATCGATGAGGCCCTTTCGTCTTCACTCGAGGTGCCCGTCAGTGGGCAGAGCGCACATCGCCC
ACAGTCCCCGAGAAGTTGGGGGGAGGGGTCGGCAATTGAACCGGTGCCTAGAGAAGGTGGCGCGGGGTAA
ACTGGGAAAGTGATGTCGTGTACTGGCTCCGCCTTTTTCCCGAGGGTGGGGGAGAACCGTATATAAGTGC
AGTAGTCGCCGTGAACGTTCTTTTTCGCAACGGGTTTGCCGCCAGAACACAGGTAAGTGCCGTGTGTGGT
TCCCGCGGGCCTGGCCTCTTTACGGGTTATGGCCCTTGCGTGCCTTGAATTACTTCCACCTGGCTGCAGT
ACGTGATTCTTGATCCCGAGCTTCGGGTTGGAAGTGGGTGGGAGAGTTCGAGGCCTTGCGCTTAAGGAGC
CCCTTCGCCTCGTGCTTGAGTTGAGGCCTGGCCTGGGCGCTGGGGCCGCCGCGTGCGAATCTGGTGGCAC
CTTCGCGCCTGTCTCGCTGCTTTCGATAAGTCTCTAGCCATTTAAAATTTTTGATGACCTGCTGCGACGC
TTTTTTTCTGGCAAGATAGTCTTGTAAATGCGGGCCAAGATCTGCACACTGGTATTTCGGTTTTTGGGGC
CGCGGGCGGCGACGGGGCCCGTGCGTCCCAGCGCACATGTTCGGCGAGGCGGGGCCTGCGAGCGCGGCCA
CCGAGAATCGGACGGGGGTAGTCTCAAGCTGGCCGGCCTGCTCTGGTGCCTGGCCTCGCGCCGCCGTGTA
TCGCCCCGCCCTGGGCGGCAAGGCTGGCCCGGTCGGCACCAGTTGCGTGAGCGGAAAGATGGCCGCTTCC
CGGCCCTGCTGCAGGGAGCTCAAAATGGAGGACGCGGCGCTCGGGAGAGCGGGCGGGTGAGTCACCCACA
CAAAGGAAAAGGGCCTTTCCGTCCTCAGCCGTCGCTTCATGTGACTCCACGGAGTACCGGGCGCCGTCCA
GGCACCTCGATTAGTTCTCGAGCTTTTGGAGTACGTCGTCTTTAGGTTGGGGGGAGGGGTTTTATGCGAT
GGAGTTTCCCCACACTGAGTGGGTGGAGACTGAAGTTAGGCCAGCTTGGCACTTGATGTAATTCTCCTTG
GAATTTGCCCTTTTTGAGTTTGGATCTTGGTTCATTCTCAAGCCTCAGACAGTGGTTCAAAGTTTTTTTC
TTCCATTTCAGGTGTCGTGAGGATCCGCCGCCATGGGTAAGCCTATCCCTAACCCTCTCCTCGGTCTCGA
TTCTACGGGGGGCGGAGGGGGTGGGCCCATGGCCGGCCTGTCGGACCTGGAGTTGCGGCGAGAGCTGCAG
GCCCTGGGCTTCCAGCCAGGCCCCATCACCGACACCACGCGGAACGTCTACCGCAACAAGCTGCGCCGCC
TGCGGGGCGAGGCCCGGCTGCGCGACGACGAGCGGCTGCGGGAGGACGCCGGGCCGCGGGAGGACGCCGG
GCCGCGGGGCCCCGAGCGGCAGCGGGAGGAGGCCCGGCTACGCGAGGAAGCGCCGCTGCGCGCGCGGCCC
GCCGCCAGCGTCCTGCGCTCGGAGCCCTGGCCGCTGTCGCCTTCCCCGCCGGCGCCTAGCGCGGCCTCCG
ACGCCTCGGGGCCGTACGGCAACTTCGGGGCCTCCGCCTCTCCCTGGGCCGCGAGCCGCGGCCTCTCCTA
CCCGCCCCACGCCGGGCCCGGGCCGCTGCGACGCCGCGCCTCGGTCCGGGGCAGCTCGGAGGATGACGAG
GATACACGAACGCCGGACAGGCACGCCCCGGGCCGGGGCCGCCACTGGTGGGCCCCGCCGTCGGCCTCTG
CGCGGCCGCACTCGGCGCTCCTCGGCGCCGACGCTCGCCCCGGCCTGAAGGGCTCGCGCACCGGCTCGGC
GGGCGCCGGGCGGACCCGACCCGAGGTGGGCCGGTGGCTGGAGCGCTGCCTGTCTCGGCTCCTGCTCTGG
GCCAGCCTGGGGCTGCTGCTCGGCTTCTTGGCCATCCTGTGGGTGAAGATGGGCAAGCCCTCGGCGCCGC
AGGAGGCGGAGGACAACATGAAATTGTTGCCGGTCGACTGTGAGAGAAAAACAGATGAGTTCTGCCAGGC
CAAGCAGAAGGCGGCCCTGTTGGAGCTGCTGCACGAACTGTACAACTTCCTGGCCATCCAGGCAGGTAAT
TTTGAATGTGGCAACCCGGAGAAGCTGAAGAGCAAGTGCATCCCAGTCCTGGAGGCGCAGGAGTACATAG
CTAATGTGACCAGCAGTCCCTCTTCGAGGTTTAAGGCTGCGCTGACCTGGATCCTGAGCAGCAACAAGGA
CGTGGGCATCTGGCTGAAAGGGGAAGACCCATCTGAGCTGGCGACTACAGTGGACAAAGTGGTCTGCCTG
GAGTCCGCCCGGCCCCGGATGGGCATAGGCTGCCGCCTCAGCCGCGCCCTGCTCACCGCTGTCACCCACG
TGCTCATCTTCTTCTGGTGCCTGGCCTTCCTGTGGGGGCTGCTGATCCTCCTGAAGTACCGCTGGCGGAA
GCTGGAGGAGGAGGAGCAGGCCATGTATGAGATGGTGAAGAAGATCATAGATGTGGTTCAGGACCACTAT
GTGGACTGGGAACAGGACATGGAGCGCTACCCCTACGTGGGCATCCTCCACGTGCGGGACAGTCTAATCC
CCCCACAGAGCCGGCGGCGCATGAAGCGAGTATGGGACCGTGCTGTGGAATTCCTGGCTTCCAATGAATC
TCGGATCCAGACTGAGTCCCACCGAGTGGCCGGGGAGGACATGCTGGTGTGGAGATGGACTAAGCCTTCC
TCTTTCTCTGATTCAGAGCGATAATGGGCCGCGACGATGTTTAAACTTCGAAACGCGTGAATTCCTCGAG
GGCGGCCGCTCTAGAGTCGACGGGCCGCGGTAACAATTGTTAACTAACTTAAGCTAGCAACGGTTTCCCT
CTAGCGGGATCAATTCCGCCCCCCCCCCCTAACGTTACTGGCCGAAGCCGCTTGGAATAAGGCCGGTGTG
CGTTTGTCTATATGTTATTTTCCACCATATTGCCGTCTTTTGGCAATGTGAGGGCCCGGAAACCTGGCCC
TGTCTTCTTGACGAGCATTCCTAGGGGTCTTTCCCCTCTCGCCAAAGGAATGCAAGGTCTGTTGAATGTC
GTGAAGGAAGCAGTTCCTCTGGAAGCTTCTTGAAGACAAACAACGTCTGTAGCGACCCTTTGCAGGCAGC
GGAACCCCCCACCTGGCGACAGGTGCCTCTGCGGCCAAAAGCCACGTGTATAAGATACACCTGCAAAGGC
GGCACAACCCCAGTGCCACGTTGTGAGTTGGATAGTTGTGGAAAGAGTCAAATGGCTCTCCTCAAGCGTA
TTCAACAAGGGGCTGAAGGATGCCCAGAAGGTACCCCATTGTATGGGATCTGATCTGGGGCCTCGGTGCA
CATGCTTTACATGTGTTTAGTCGAGGTTAAAAAAACGTCTAGGCCCCCCGAACCACGGGGACGTGGTTTT
CCTTTGAAAAACACGATAATACCATGACCGAGTACAAGCCCACGGTGCGCCTCGCCACCCGCGACGACGT
CCCCAGGGCCGTACGCACCCTCGCCGCCGCGTTCGCCGACTACCCCGCCACGCGCCACACCGTCGATCCG
GACCGCCACATCGAGCGGGTCACCGAGCTGCAAGAACTCTTCCTCACGCGCGTCGGGCTCGACATCGGCA
AGGTGTGGGTCGCGGACGACGGCGCCGCGGTGGCGGTCTGGACCACGCCGGAGAGCGTCGAAGCGGGGGC
GGTGTTCGCCGAGATCGGCCCGCGCATGGCCGAGTTGAGCGGTTCCCGGCTGGCCGCGCAGCAACAGATG
GAAGGCCTCCTGGCGCCGCACCGGCCCAAGGAGCCCGCGTGGTTCCTGGCCACCGTCGGCGTCTCGCCCG
ACCACCAGGGCAAGGGTCTGGGCAGCGCCGTCGTGCTCCCCGGAGTGGAGGCGGCCGAGCGCGCCGGGGT
GCCCGCCTTCCTGGAGACCTCCGCGCCCCGCAACCTCCCCTTCTACGAGCGGCTCGGCTTCACCGTCACC
GCCGACGTCGAGGTGCCCGAAGGACCGCGCACCTGGTGCATGACCCGCAAGCCCGGTGCCTGACCCGGGC
GGGGCGCGTCTGGAACAATCAACCTCTGGATTACAAAATTTGTGAAAGATTGACTGGTATTCTTAACTAT
GTTGCTCCTTTTACGCTATGTGGATACGCTGCTTTAATGCCTTTGTATCATGCTATTGCTTCCCGTATGG
CTTTCATTTTCTCCTCCTTGTATAAATCCTGGTTGCTGTCTCTTTATGAGGAGTTGTGGCCCGTTGTCAG
GCAACGTGGCGTGGTGTGCACTGTGTTTGCTGACGCAACCCCCACTGGTTGGGGCATTGCCACCACCTGT
CAGCTCCTTTCCGGGACTTTCGCTTTCCCCCTCCCTATTGCCACGGCGGAACTCATCGCCGCCTGCCTTG
CCCGCTGCTGGACAGGGGCTCGGCTGTTGGGCACTGACAATTCCGTGGTGTTGTCGGGGAAGCTGACGTC
CTTTCCATGGCTGCTCGCCTGTGTTGCCACCTGGATTCTGCGCGGGACGTCCTTCTGCTACGTCCCTTCG
GCCCTCAATCCAGCGGACCTTCCTTCCCGCGGCCTGCTGCCGGCTCTGCGGCCTCTTCCGCGTCTTCGCC
TTCGCCCTCAGACGAGTCGGATCTCCCTTTGGGCCGCCTCCCCGCCTGGAATTAATTCTGCAGTCGAGAC
CTAGAAAAACATGGAGCAATCACAAGTAGCAATACAGCAGCTACCAATGCTGATTGTGCCTGGCTAGAAG
CACAAGAGGAGGAGGAGGTGGGTTTTTCCAGTCACACCTCAGGTACCTTTAAGACCAATGACTTACAAGG
CAGCTGTAGATCTTAGCCACTTTTTAAAAGAAAAGAGGGGACTGGAAGGGCTAATTCACTCCCAACGAAG
ACAAGATATCCTTGATCTGTGGATCTACCACACACAAGGCTACTTCCCTGATTAGCAGAACTACACACCA
GGGCCAGGGGTCAGATATCCACTGACCTTTGGATGGTGCTACAAGCTAGTACCAGTTGAGCCAGATAAGG
TAGAAGAGGCCAATAAAGGAGAGAACACCAGCTTGTTACACCCTGTGAGCCTGCATGGGATGGATGACCC
GGAGAGAGAAGTGTTAGAGTGGAGGTTTGACAGCCGCCTAGCATTTCATCACGTGGCCCGAGAGCTGCAT
CCGGAGTACTTCAAGAACTGCTGATATCGAGCTTGCTACAAGGGACTTTCCGCTGGGGACTTTCCAGGGA
GGCGTGGCCTGGGCGGGACTGGGGAGTGGCGAGCCCTCAGATCCTGCATATAAGCAGCTGCTTTTTGCCT
GTACTGGGTCTCTCTGGTTAGACCAGATCTGAGCCTGGGAGCTCTCTGGCTAACTAGGGAACCCACTGCT
TAAGCCTCAATAAAGCTTGCCTTGAGTGCTTCAAGTAGTGTGTGCCCGTCTGTTGTGTGACTCTGGTAAC
TAGAGATCCCTCAGACCCTTTTAGTCAGTGTGGAAAATCTCTAGCAGTAGTAGTTCATGTCATCTTATTA
TTCAGTATTTATAACTTGCAAAGAAATGAATATCAGAGAGTGAGAGGCCTTGACATTGCTAGCGTTTTAC
CGTCGACCTCTAGCTAGAGCTTGGCGTAATCATGGTCATAGCTGTTTCCTGTGTGAAATTGTTATCCGCT
CACAATTCCACACAACATACGAGCCGGAAGCATAAAGTGTAAAGCCTGGGGTGCCTAATGAGTGAGCTAA
CTCACATTAATTGCGTTGCGCTCACTGCCCGCTTTCCAGTCGGGAAACCTGTCGTGCCAGCTGCATTAAT
GAATCGGCCAACGCGCGGGGAGAGGCGGTTTGCGTATTGGGCGCTCTTCCGCTTCCTCGCTCACTGACTC
GCTGCGCTCGGTCGTTCGGCTGCGGCGAGCGGTATCAGCTCACTCAAAGGCGGTAATACGGTTATCCACA
GAATCAGGGGATAACGCAGGAAAGAACATGTGAGCAAAAGGCCAGCAAAAGGCCAGGAACCGTAAAAAGG
CCGCGTTGCTGGCGTTTTTCCATAGGCTCCGCCCCCCTGACGAGCATCACAAAAATCGACGCTCAAGTCA
GAGGTGGCGAAACCCGACAGGACTATAAAGATACCAGGCGTTTCCCCCTGGAAGCTCCCTCGTGCGCTCT
CCTGTTCCGACCCTGCCGCTTACCGGATACCTGTCCGCCTTTCTCCCTTCGGGAAGCGTGGCGCTTTCTC
ATAGCTCACGCTGTAGGTATCTCAGTTCGGTGTAGGTCGTTCGCTCCAAGCTGGGCTGTGTGCACGAACC
CCCCGTTCAGCCCGACCGCTGCGCCTTATCCGGTAACTATCGTCTTGAGTCCAACCCGGTAAGACACGAC
TTATCGCCACTGGCAGCAGCCACTGGTAACAGGATTAGCAGAGCGAGGTATGTAGGCGGTGCTACAGAGT
TCTTGAAGTGGTGGCCTAACTACGGCTACACTAGAAGAACAGTATTTGGTATCTGCGCTCTGCTGAAGCC
AGTTACCTTCGGAAAAAGAGTTGGTAGCTCTTGATCCGGCAAACAAACCACCGCTGGTAGCGGTTTTTTT
GTTTGCAAGCAGCAGATTACGCGCAGAAAAAAAGGATCTCAAGAAGATCCTTTGATCTTTTCTACGGGGT
CTGACGCTCAGTGGAACGAAAACTCACGTTAAGGGATTTTGGTCATGAGATTATCAAAAAGGATCTTCAC
CTAGATCCTTTTAAATTAAAAATGAAGTTTTAAATCAATCTAAAGTATATATGAGTAAACTTGGTCTGAC
AGTTACCAATGCTTAATCAGTGAGGCACCTATCTCAGCGATCTGTCTATTTCGTTCATCCATAGTTGCCT
GACTCCCCGTCGTGTAGATAACTACGATACGGGAGGGCTTACCATCTGGCCCCAGTGCTGCAATGATACC
GCGAGACCCACGCTCACCGGCTCCAGATTTATCAGCAATAAACCAGCCAGCCGGAAGGGCCGAGCGCAGA
AGTGGTCCTGCAACTTTATCCGCCTCCATCCAGTCTATTAATTGTTGCCGGGAAGCTAGAGTAAGTAGTT
CGCCAGTTAATAGTTTGCGCAACGTTGTTGCCATTGCTACAGGCATCGTGGTGTCACGCTCGTCGTTTGG
TATGGCTTCATTCAGCTCCGGTTCCCAACGATCAAGGCGAGTTACATGATCCCCCATGTTGTGCAAAAAA
GCGGTTAGCTCCTTCGGTCCTCCGATCGTTGTCAGAAGTAAGTTGGCCGCAGTGTTATCACTCATGGTTA
TGGCAGCACTGCATAATTCTCTTACTGTCATGCCATCCGTAAGATGCTTTTCTGTGACTGGTGAGTACTC
AACCAAGTCATTCTGAGAATAGTGTATGCGGCGACCGAGTTGCTCTTGCCCGGCGTCAATACGGGATAAT
ACCGCGCCACATAGCAGAACTTTAAAAGTGCTCATCATTGGAAAACGTTCTTCGGGGCGAAAACTCTCAA
GGATCTTACCGCTGTTGAGATCCAGTTCGATGTAACCCACTCGTGCACCCAACTGATCTTCAGCATCTTT
TACTTTCACCAGCGTTTCTGGGTGAGCAAAAACAGGAAGGCAAAATGCCGCAAAAAAGGGAATAAGGGCG
ACACGGAAATGTTGAATACTCATACTCTTCCTTTTTCAATATTATTGAAGCATTTATCAGGGTTATTGTC
TCATGAGCGGATACATATTTGAATGTATTTAGAAAAATAAACAAATAGGGGTTCCGCGCACATTTCCCCG
AAAAGTGCCACCTGACGTCGACGGATCGGGAGATCAACTTGTTTATTGCAGCTTATAATGGTTACAAATA
AAGCAATAGCATCACAAATTTCACAAATAAAGCATTTTTTTCACTGCATTCTAGTTGTGGTTTGTCCAAA
CTCATCAATGTATCTTATCATGTCTGGATCAACTGGATAACTCAAGCTAACCAAAATCATCCCAAACTTC
CCACCCCATACCCTATTACCACTGCCAATTACCTAGTGGTTTCATTTACTCTAAACCTGTGATTCCTCTG
AATTATTTTCATTTTAAAGAAATTGTATTTGTTAAATATGTACTACAAACTTAGTAGTTTTTAAAGAAAT
TGTATTTGTTAAATATGTACTACAAACTTAGTAGT
Features (pLannotate 1.2.2; 25 found; start..end, strand, type, name):
    377..634     +  LTR            5' LTR (truncated): truncated 5' long terminal repeat (LTR) from HIV-1
    681..806     +  misc_feature   HIV-1 Ψ: packaging signal of human immunodeficiency virus type 1
    790..1128    +  CDS            HIV-1 gag (fragment): gag protein from human immunodeficiency virus 1; gag
   1303..1536    +  misc_feature   RRE: The Rev response element (RRE) of HIV-1 allows for Rev-dependent mRNA export from the nucleus to the cytoplasm.
   1913..2013    +  CDS            Rev (fragment): human immunodeficiency virus 1 (HIV-1) Rev protein; rev; enhances nuclear export of unspliced and incompletely spliced viral mRNAs
   2028..2144    +  misc_feature   cPPT/CTS: central polypurine tract and central termination sequence of HIV-1
   2221..2432    +  promoter       EF-1α core promoter: core promoter for human elongation factor EF-1α
   2433..3371    +  intron         EF-1α intron A: intron upstream of the start codon of human EF-1α
   3396..3437    +  CDS            V5 tag: epitope tag from simian virus 5
   3459..4991    +  CDS            Lemd2: LEMD2_MOUSE - Also known as Lem2. Experimental evidence at protein level: Swiss-Prot protein existence level 1. Required for embryonic development and is involved in regulation of several signaling pathways such as MAPK and AKT (PubMed:25790465). Required for myoblast differentiation involving regulation of ERK signaling (PubMed:17062158, PubMed:19720741). From Mus musculus (Mouse).
   5130..5691    +  misc_feature   IRES: internal ribosome entry site (IRES) of the encephalomyocarditis virus (EMCV)
   5694..6293    +  CDS            PuroR: puromycin N-acetyltransferase; pac from Streptomyces alboniger; confers resistance to puromycin
   6317..6905    +  misc_feature   WPRE: woodchuck hepatitis virus posttranscriptional regulatory element
   6922..7026    +  CDS            nef (fragment): NEF_HV1Z2 - Experimental evidence at protein level: Swiss-Prot protein existence level 1. Extracellular Nef protein targets CD4(+) T-lymphocytes for apoptosis by interacting with CXCR4 surface receptors. From Human immunodeficiency virus type 1 group M subtype D (isolate Z2/CDC-Z34) (HIV-1).
   7025..7441    +  CDS            nef (fragment): NEF_HV1BR - Experimental evidence at protein level: Swiss-Prot protein existence level 1. Extracellular Nef protein targets CD4(+) T-lymphocytes for apoptosis by interacting with CXCR4 surface receptors (PubMed:14990729). From Human immunodeficiency virus type 1 group M subtype B (isolate BRU/LAI) (HIV-1).
   7489..7746    +  LTR            5' LTR (truncated): truncated 5' long terminal repeat (LTR) from HIV-1
   7899..7915    -  protein_bind   lac operator: The lac repressor binds to the lac operator to inhibit transcription in E. coli. This inhibition can be relieved by adding lactose or isopropyl-β-D-thiogalactopyranoside (IPTG). lac repressor encoded by lacI
   7923..7953    -  promoter       lac promoter: promoter for the E. coli lac operon
   7968..7989    -  protein_bind   CAP binding site: CAP binding activates transcription in the presence of cAMP. E. coli catabolite activator protein
   8002..8094    -  CDS            lacI (fragment): lac repressor; lacI; The lac repressor binds to the lac operator to inhibit transcription in E. coli. This inhibition can be relieved by adding lactose or isopropyl-β-D-thiogalactopyranoside (IPTG).
   8277..8862    -  rep_origin     ori: high-copy-number ColE1/pMB1/pBR322/pUC origin of replication
   9033..9893    -  CDS            AmpR: β-lactamase; bla; confers resistance to ampicillin, carbenicillin, and related antibiotics
   9894..9998    -  promoter       AmpR promoter: bla
  10046..10180   +  polyA_signal   SV40 poly(A) signal: SV40 polyadenylation signal
  10395..329     +  CDS            nef (fragment) (across the origin): NEF_HV1BR - Experimental evidence at protein level: Swiss-Prot protein existence level 1. Extracellular Nef protein targets CD4(+) T-lymphocytes for apoptosis by interacting with CXCR4 surface receptors (PubMed:14990729). From Human immunodeficiency virus type 1 group M subtype B (isolate BRU/LAI) (HIV-1).
