>Addgene plasmid #120245 | pLV-EF1a-V5-Lem2 | addgene full sequence | sequence record 232793 | Addgene NGS Result
GGGCAGAGCGCACATCGCCCACAGTCCCCGAGAAGTTGGGGGGAGGGGTCGGCAATTGAACCGGTGCCTA
GAGAAGGTGGCGCGGGGTAAACTGGGAAAGTGATGTCGTGTACTGGCTCCGCCTTTTTCCCGAGGGTGGG
GGAGAACCGTATATAAGTGCAGTAGTCGCCGTGAACGTTCTTTTTCGCAACGGGTTTGCCGCCAGAACAC
AGGTAAGTGCCGTGTGTGGTTCCCGCGGGCCTGGCCTCTTTACGGGTTATGGCCCTTGCGTGCCTTGAAT
TACTTCCACCTGGCTGCAGTACGTGATTCTTGATCCCGAGCTTCGGGTTGGAAGTGGGTGGGAGAGTTCG
AGGCCTTGCGCTTAAGGAGCCCCTTCGCCTCGTGCTTGAGTTGAGGCCTGGCCTGGGCGCTGGGGCCGCC
GCGTGCGAATCTGGTGGCACCTTCGCGCCTGTCTCGCTGCTTTCGATAAGTCTCTAGCCATTTAAAATTT
TTGATGACCTGCTGCGACGCTTTTTTTCTGGCAAGATAGTCTTGTAAATGCGGGCCAAGATCTGCACACT
GGTATTTCGGTTTTTGGGGCCGCGGGCGGCGACGGGGCCCGTGCGTCCCAGCGCACATGTTCGGCGAGGC
GGGGCCTGCGAGCGCGGCCACCGAGAATCGGACGGGGGTAGTCTCAAGCTGGCCGGCCTGCTCTGGTGCC
TGGCCTCGCGCCGCCGTGTATCGCCCCGCCCTGGGCGGCAAGGCTGGCCCGGTCGGCACCAGTTGCGTGA
GCGGAAAGATGGCCGCTTCCCGGCCCTGCTGCAGGGAGCTCAAAATGGAGGACGCGGCGCTCGGGAGAGC
GGGCGGGTGAGTCACCCACACAAAGGAAAAGGGCCTTTCCGTCCTCAGCCGTCGCTTCATGTGACTCCAC
GGAGTACCGGGCGCCGTCCAGGCACCTCGATTAGTTCTCGAGCTTTTGGAGTACGTCGTCTTTAGGTTGG
GGGGAGGGGTTTTATGCGATGGAGTTTCCCCACACTGAGTGGGTGGAGACTGAAGTTAGGCCAGCTTGGC
ACTTGATGTAATTCTCCTTGGAATTTGCCCTTTTTGAGTTTGGATCTTGGTTCATTCTCAAGCCTCAGAC
AGTGGTTCAAAGTTTTTTTCTTCCATTTCAGGTGTCGTGAGGATCCGCCGCCATGGGTAAGCCTATCCCT
AACCCTCTCCTCGGTCTCGATTCTACGGGGGGCGGAGGGGGTGGGCCCATGGCCGGCCTGTCGGACCTGG
AGTTGCGGCGAGAGCTGCAGGCCCTGGGCTTCCAGCCAGGCCCCATCACCGACACCACGCGGAACGTCTA
CCGCAACAAGCTGCGCCGCCTGCGGGGCGAGGCCCGGCTGCGCGACGACGAGCGGCTGCGGGAGGACGCC
GGGCCGCGGGAGGACGCCGGGCCGCGGGGCCCCGAGCGGCAGCGGGAGGAGGCCCGGCTACGCGAGGAAG
CGCCGCTGCGCGCGCGGCCCGCCGCCAGCGTCCTGCGCTCGGAGCCCTGGCCGCTGTCGCCTTCCCCGCC
GGCGCCTAGCGCGGCCTCCGACGCCTCGGGGCCGTACGGCAACTTCGGGGCCTCCGCCTCTCCCTGGGCC
GCGAGCCGCGGCCTCTCCTACCCGCCCCACGCCGGGCCCGGGCCGCTGCGACGCCGCGCCTCGGTCCGGG
GCAGCTCGGAGGATGACGAGGATACACGAACGCCGGACAGGCACGCCCCGGGCCGGGGCCGCCACTGGTG
GGCCCCGCCGTCGGCCTCTGCGCGGCCGCACTCGGCGCTCCTCGGCGCCGACGCTCGCCCCGGCCTGAAG
GGCTCGCGCACCGGCTCGGCGGGCGCCGGGCGGACCCGACCCGAGGTGGGCCGGTGGCTGGAGCGCTGCC
TGTCTCGGCTCCTGCTCTGGGCCAGCCTGGGGCTGCTGCTCGGCTTCTTGGCCATCCTGTGGGTGAAGAT
GGGCAAGCCCTCGGCGCCGCAGGAGGCGGAGGACAACATGAAATTGTTGCCGGTCGACTGTGAGAGAAAA
ACAGATGAGTTCTGCCAGGCCAAGCAGAAGGCGGCCCTGTTGGAGCTGCTGCACGAACTGTACAACTTCC
TGGCCATCCAGGCAGGTAATTTTGAATGTGGCAACCCGGAGAAGCTGAAGAGCAAGTGCATCCCAGTCCT
GGAGGCGCAGGAGTACATAGCTAATGTGACCAGCAGTCCCTCTTCGAGGTTTAAGGCTGCGCTGACCTGG
ATCCTGAGCAGCAACAAGGACGTGGGCATCTGGCTGAAAGGGGAAGACCCATCTGAGCTGGCGACTACAG
TGGACAAAGTGGTCTGCCTGGAGTCCGCCCGGCCCCGGATGGGCATAGGCTGCCGCCTCAGCCGCGCCCT
GCTCACCGCTGTCACCCACGTGCTCATCTTCTTCTGGTGCCTGGCCTTCCTGTGGGGGCTGCTGATCCTC
CTGAAGTACCGCTGGCGGAAGCTGGAGGAGGAGGAGCAGGCCATGTATGAGATGGTGAAGAAGATCATAG
ATGTGGTTCAGGACCACTATGTGGACTGGGAACAGGACATGGAGCGCTACCCCTACGTGGGCATCCTCCA
CGTGCGGGACAGTCTAATCCCCCCACAGAGCCGGCGGCGCATGAAGCGAGTATGGGACCGTGCTGTGGAA
TTCCTGGCTTCCAATGAATCTCGGATCCAGACTGAGTCCCACCGAGTGGCCGGGGAGGACATGCTGGTGT
GGAGATGGACTAAGCCTTCCTCTTTCTCTGATTCAGAGCGATAATGGGCCGCGACGATGTTTAAACTTCG
AAACGCGTGAATTCCTCGAGGGCGGCCGCTCTAGAGTCGACGGGCCGCGGTAACAATTGTTAACTAACTT
AAGCTAGCAACGGTTTCCCTCTAGCGGGATCAATTCCGCCCCCCCCCCCTAACGTTACTGGCCGAAGCCG
CTTGGAATAAGGCCGGTGTGCGTTTGTCTATATGTTATTTTCCACCATATTGCCGTCTTTTGGCAATGTG
AGGGCCCGGAAACCTGGCCCTGTCTTCTTGACGAGCATTCCTAGGGGTCTTTCCCCTCTCGCCAAAGGAA
TGCAAGGTCTGTTGAATGTCGTGAAGGAAGCAGTTCCTCTGGAAGCTTCTTGAAGACAAACAACGTCTGT
AGCGACCCTTTGCAGGCAGCGGAACCCCCCACCTGGCGACAGGTGCCTCTGCGGCCAAAAGCCACGTGTA
TAAGATACACCTGCAAAGGCGGCACAACCCCAGTGCCACGTTGTGAGTTGGATAGTTGTGGAAAGAGTCA
AATGGCTCTCCTCAAGCGTATTCAACAAGGGGCTGAAGGATGCCCAGAAGGTACCCCATTGTATGGGATC
TGATCTGGGGCCTCGGTGCACATGCTTTACATGTGTTTAGTCGAGGTTAAAAAAACGTCTAGGCCCCCCG
AACCACGGGGACGTGGTTTTCCTTTGAAAAACACGATAATACCATGACCGAGTACAAGCCCACGGTGCGC
CTCGCCACCCGCGACGACGTCCCCAGGGCCGTACGCACCCTCGCCGCCGCGTTCGCCGACTACCCCGCCA
CGCGCCACACCGTCGATCCGGACCGCCACATCGAGCGGGTCACCGAGCTGCAAGAACTCTTCCTCACGCG
CGTCGGGCTCGACATCGGCAAGGTGTGGGTCGCGGACGACGGCGCCGCGGTGGCGGTCTGGACCACGCCG
GAGAGCGTCGAAGCGGGGGCGGTGTTCGCCGAGATCGGCCCGCGCATGGCCGAGTTGAGCGGTTCCCGGC
TGGCCGCGCAGCAACAGATGGAAGGCCTCCTGGCGCCGCACCGGCCCAAGGAGCCCGCGTGGTTCCTGGC
CACCGTCGGCGTCTCGCCCGACCACCAGGGCAAGGGTCTGGGCAGCGCCGTCGTGCTCCCCGGAGTGGAG
GCGGCCGAGCGCGCCGGGGTGCCCGCCTTCCTGGAGACCTCCGCGCCCCGCAACCTCCCCTTCTACGAGC
GGCTCGGCTTCACCGTCACCGCCGACGTCGAGGTGCCCGAAGGACCGCGCACCTGGTGCATGACCCGCAA
GCCCGGTGCCTGACCCGGGCGGGGCGCGTCTGGAACAATCAACCTCTGGATTACAAAATTTGTGAAAGAT
TGACTGGTATTCTTAACTATGTTGCTCCTTTTACGCTATGTGGATACGCTGCTTTAATGCCTTTGTATCA
TGCTATTGCTTCCCGTATGGCTTTCATTTTCTCCTCCTTGTATAAATCCTGGTTGCTGTCTCTTTATGAG
GAGTTGTGGCCCGTTGTCAGGCAACGTGGCGTGGTGTGCACTGTGTTTGCTGACGCAACCCCCACTGGTT
GGGGCATTGCCACCACCTGTCAGCTCCTTTCCGGGACTTTCGCTTTCCCCCTCCCTATTGCCACGGCGGA
ACTCATCGCCGCCTGCCTTGCCCGCTGCTGGACAGGGGCTCGGCTGTTGGGCACTGACAATTCCGTGGTG
TTGTCGGGGAAGCTGACGTCCTTTCCATGGCTGCTCGCCTGTGTTGCCACCTGGATTCTGCGCGGGACGT
CCTTCTGCTACGTCCCTTCGGCCCTCAATCCAGCGGACCTTCCTTCCCGCGGCCTGCTGCCGGCTCTGCG
GCCTCTTCCGCGTCTTCGCCTTCGCCCTCAGACGAGTCGGATCTCCCTTTGGGCCGCCTCCCCGCCTGGA
ATTAATTCTGCAGTCGAGACCTAGAAAAACATGGAGCAATCACAAGTAGCAATACAGCAGCTACCAATGC
TGATTGTGCCTGGCTAGAAGCACAAGAGGAGGAGGAGGTGGGTTTTCCAGTCACACCTCAGGTACCTTTA
AGACCAATGACTTACAAGGCAGCTGTAGATCTTAGCCACTTTTTAAAAGAAAAGAGGGGACTGGAAGGGC
TAATTCACTCCCAACGAAGACAAGATATCCTTGATCTGTGGATCTACCACACACAAGGCTACTTCCCTGA
TTAGCAGAACTACACACCAGGGCCAGGGGTCAGATATCCACTGACCTTTGGATGGTGCTACAAGCTAGTA
CCAGTTGAGCCAGATAAGGTAGAAGAGGCCAATAAAGGAGAGAACACCAGCTTGTTACACCCTGTGAGCC
TGCATGGGATGGATGACCCGGAGAGAGAAGTGTTAGAGTGGAGGTTTGACAGCCGCCTAGCATTTCATCA
CGTGGCCCGAGAGCTGCATCCGGAGTACTTCAAGAACTGCTGATATCGAGCTTGCTACAAGGGACTTTCC
GCTGGGGACTTTCCAGGGAGGCGTGGCCTGGGCGGGACTGGGGAGTGGCGAGCCCTCAGATCCTGCATAT
AAGCAGCTGCTTTTTGCCTGTACTGGGTCTCTCTGGTTAGACCAGATCTGAGCCTGGGAGCTCTCTGGCT
AACTAGGGAACCCACTGCTTAAGCCTCAATAAAGCTTGCCTTGAGTGCTTCAAGTAGTGTGTGCCCGTCT
GTTGTGTGACTCTGGTAACTAGAGATCCCTCAGACCCTTTTAGTCAGTGTGGAAAATCTCTAGCAGTAGT
AGTTCATGTCATCTTATTATTCAGTATTTATAACTTGCAAAGAAATGAATATCAGAGAGTGAGAGGCCTT
GACATTGCTAGCGTTTACCGTCGACCTCTAGCTAGAGCTTGGCGTAATCATGGTCATAGCTGTTTCCTGT
GTGAAATTGTTATCCGCTCACAATTCCACACAACATACGAGCCGGAAGCATAAAGTGTAAAGCCTGGGGT
GCCTAATGAGTGAGCTAACTCACATTAATTGCGTTGCGCTCACTGCCCGCTTTCCAGTCGGGAAACCTGT
CGTGCCAGCTGCATTAATGAATCGGCCAACGCGCGGGGAGAGGCGGTTTGCGTATTGGGCGCTCTTCCGC
TTCCTCGCTCACTGACTCGCTGCGCTCGGTCGTTCGGCTGCGGCGAGCGGTATCAGCTCACTCAAAGGCG
GTAATACGGTTATCCACAGAATCAGGGGATAACGCAGGAAAGAACATGTGAGCAAAAGGCCAGCAAAAGG
CCAGGAACCGTAAAAAGGCCGCGTTGCTGGCGTTTTTCCATAGGCTCCGCCCCCCTGACGAGCATCACAA
AAATCGACGCTCAAGTCAGAGGTGGCGAAACCCGACAGGACTATAAAGATACCAGGCGTTTCCCCCTGGA
AGCTCCCTCGTGCGCTCTCCTGTTCCGACCCTGCCGCTTACCGGATACCTGTCCGCCTTTCTCCCTTCGG
GAAGCGTGGCGCTTTCTCATAGCTCACGCTGTAGGTATCTCAGTTCGGTGTAGGTCGTTCGCTCCAAGCT
GGGCTGTGTGCACGAACCCCCCGTTCAGCCCGACCGCTGCGCCTTATCCGGTAACTATCGTCTTGAGTCC
AACCCGGTAAGACACGACTTATCGCCACTGGCAGCAGCCACTGGTAACAGGATTAGCAGAGCGAGGTATG
TAGGCGGTGCTACAGAGTTCTTGAAGTGGTGGCCTAACTACGGCTACACTAGAAGAACAGTATTTGGTAT
CTGCGCTCTGCTGAAGCCAGTTACCTTCGGAAAAAGAGTTGGTAGCTCTTGATCCGGCAAACAAACCACC
GCTGGTAGCGGTGGTTTTTTTGTTTGCAAGCAGCAGATTACGCGCAGAAAAAAAGGATCTCAAGAAGATC
CTTTGATCTTTTCTACGGGGTCTGACGCTCAGTGGAACGAAAACTCACGTTAAGGGATTTTGGTCATGAG
ATTATCAAAAAGGATCTTCACCTAGATCCTTTTAAATTAAAAATGAAGTTTTAAATCAATCTAAAGTATA
TATGAGTAAACTTGGTCTGACAGTTACCAATGCTTAATCAGTGAGGCACCTATCTCAGCGATCTGTCTAT
TTCGTTCATCCATAGTTGCCTGACTCCCCGTCGTGTAGATAACTACGATACGGGAGGGCTTACCATCTGG
CCCCAGTGCTGCAATGATACCGCGAGACCCACGCTCACCGGCTCCAGATTTATCAGCAATAAACCAGCCA
GCCGGAAGGGCCGAGCGCAGAAGTGGTCCTGCAACTTTATCCGCCTCCATCCAGTCTATTAATTGTTGCC
GGGAAGCTAGAGTAAGTAGTTCGCCAGTTAATAGTTTGCGCAACGTTGTTGCCATTGCTACAGGCATCGT
GGTGTCACGCTCGTCGTTTGGTATGGCTTCATTCAGCTCCGGTTCCCAACGATCAAGGCGAGTTACATGA
TCCCCCATGTTGTGCAAAAAAGCGGTTAGCTCCTTCGGTCCTCCGATCGTTGTCAGAAGTAAGTTGGCCG
CAGTGTTATCACTCATGGTTATGGCAGCACTGCATAATTCTCTTACTGTCATGCCATCCGTAAGATGCTT
TTCTGTGACTGGTGAGTACTCAACCAAGTCATTCTGAGAATAGTGTATGCGGCGACCGAGTTGCTCTTGC
CCGGCGTCAATACGGGATAATACCGCGCCACATAGCAGAACTTTAAAAGTGCTCATCATTGGAAAACGTT
CTTCGGGGCGAAAACTCTCAAGGATCTTACCGCTGTTGAGATCCAGTTCGATGTAACCCACTCGTGCACC
CAACTGATCTTCAGCATCTTTTACTTTCACCAGCGTTTCTGGGTGAGCAAAAACAGGAAGGCAAAATGCC
GCAAAAAAGGGAATAAGGGCGACACGGAAATGTTGAATACTCATACTCTTCCTTTTTCAATATTATTGAA
GCATTTATCAGGGTTATTGTCTCATGAGCGGATACATATTTGAATGTATTTAGAAAAATAAACAAATAGG
GGTTCCGCGCACATTTCCCCGAAAAGTGCCACCTGACGTCGACGGATCGGGAGATCAACTTGTTTATTGC
AGCTTATAATGGTTACAAATAAAGCAATAGCATCACAAATTTCACAAATAAAGCATTTTTTTCACTGCAT
TCTAGTTGTGGTTTGTCCAAACTCATCAATGTATCTTATCATGTCTGGATCAACTGGATAACTCAAGCTA
ACCAAAATCATCCCAAACTTCCCACCCCATACCCTATTACCACTGCCAATTACCTGTGGTTTCATTTACT
CTAAACCTGTGATTCCTCTGAATTATTTTCATTTTAAAGAAATTGTATTTGTTAAATATGTACTACAAAC
TTAGTAGTTGGAAGGGCTAATTCACTCCCAAAGAAGACAAGATATCCTTGATCTGTGGATCTACCACACA
CAAGGCTACTTCCCTGATTAGCAGAACTACACACCAGGGCCAGGGGTCAGATATCCACTGACCTTTGGAT
GGTGCTACAAGCTAGTACCAGTTGAGCCAGATAAGGTAGAAGAGGCCAATAAAGGAGAGAACACCAGCTT
GTTACACCCTGTGAGCCTGCATGGGATGGATGACCCGGAGAGAGAAGTGTTAGAGTGGAGGTTTGACAGC
CGCCTAGCATTTCATCACGTGGCCCGAGAGCTGCATCCGGAGTACTTCAAGAACTGCTGATATCGAGCTT
GCTACAAGGGACTTTCCGCTGGGGACTTTCCAGGGAGGCGTGGCCTGGGCGGGACTGGGGAGTGGCGAGC
CCTCAGATCCTGCATATAAGCAGCTGCTTTTTGCCTGTACTGGGTCTCTCTGGTTAGACCAGATCTGAGC
CTGGGAGCTCTCTGGCTAACTAGGGAACCCACTGCTTAAGCCTCAATAAAGCTTGCCTTGAGTGCTTCAA
GTAGTGTGTGCCCGTCTGTTGTGTGACTCTGGTAACTAGAGATCCCTCAGACCCTTTTAGTCAGTGTGGA
AAATCTCTAGCAGTGGCGCCCGAACAGGGACTTGAAAGCGAAAGGGAAACCAGAGGAGCTCTCTCGACGC
AGGACTCGGCTTGCTGAAGCGCGCACGGCAAGAGGCGAGGGGCGGCGACTGGTGAGTACGCCAAAAATTT
TGACTAGCGGAGGCTAGAAGGAGAGAGATGGGTGCGAGAGCGTCAGTATTAAGCGGGGGAGAATTAGATC
GCGATGGGAAAAAATTCGGTTAAGGCCAGGGGGAAAGAAAAAATATAAATTAAAACATATAGTATGGGCA
AGCAGGGAGCTAGAACGATTCGCAGTTAATCCTGGCCTGTTAGAAACATCAGAAGGCTGTAGACAAATAC
TGGGACAGCTACAACCATCCCTTCAGACAGGATCAGAAGAACTTAGATCATTATATAATACAGTAGCAAC
CCTCTATTGTGTGCATCAAAGGATAGAGATAAAAGACACCAAGGAAGCTTTAGACAAGATAGAGGAAGAG
CAAAACAAAAGTAAGACCACCGCACAGCAAGCGGCCGGCCGCTGATCTTCAGACCTGGAGGAGGAGATAT
GAGGGACAATTGGAGAAGTGAATTATATAAATATAAAGTAGTAAAAATTGAACCATTAGGAGTAGCACCC
ACCAAGGCAAAGAGAAGAGTGGTGCAGAGAGAAAAAAGAGCAGTGGGAATAGGAGCTTTGTTCCTTGGGT
TCTTGGGAGCAGCAGGAAGCACTATGGGCGCAGCGTCAATGACGCTGACGGTACAGGCCAGACAATTATT
GTCTGGTATAGTGCAGCAGCAGAACAATTTGCTGAGGGCTATTGAGGCGCAACAGCATCTGTTGCAACTC
ACAGTCTGGGGCATCAAGCAGCTCCAGGCAAGAATCCTGGCTGTGGAAAGATACCTAAAGGATCAACAGC
TCCTGGGGATTTGGGGTTGCTCTGGAAAACTCATTTGCACCACTGCTGTGCCTTGGAATGCTAGTTGGAG
TAATAAATCTCTGGAACAGATTTGGAATCACACGACCTGGATGGAGTGGGACAGAGAAATTAACAATTAC
ACAAGCTTAATACACTCCTTAATTGAAGAATCGCAAAACCAGCAAGAAAAGAATGAACAAGAATTATTGG
AATTAGATAAATGGGCAAGTTTGTGGAATTGGTTTAACATAACAAATTGGCTGTGGTATATAAAATTATT
CATAATGATAGTAGGAGGCTTGGTAGGTTTAAGAATAGTTTTTGCTGTACTTTCTATAGTGAATAGAGTT
AGGCAGGGATATTCACCATTATCGTTTCAGACCCACCTCCCAACCCCGAGGGGACCCGACAGGCCCGAAG
GAATAGAAGAAGAAGGTGGAGAGAGAGACAGAGACAGATCCATTCGATTAGTGAACGGATCTCGACGGTA
TCGCCTTTAAAAGAAAAGGGGGGATTGGGGGGTACAGTGCAGGGGAAAGAATAGTAGACATAATAGCAAC
AGACATACAAACTAAAGAATTACAAAAACAAATTACAAAAATTCAAAATTTTCGGGTTTATTACAGGGAC
AGCAGAGATCCAGTTTATCGATGAGGCCCTTTCGTCTTCACTCGAGGTGCCCGTCAGT
Features (pLannotate 1.2.2; 24 found; start..end, strand, type, name):
      1..212     +  promoter       EF-1α core promoter: core promoter for human elongation factor EF-1α
    213..1151    +  intron         EF-1α intron A: intron upstream of the start codon of human EF-1α
   1176..1217    +  CDS            V5 tag: epitope tag from simian virus 5
   1239..2771    +  CDS            Lemd2: LEMD2_MOUSE - Also known as Lem2. Experimental evidence at protein level: Swiss-Prot protein existence level 1. Required for embryonic development and is involved in regulation of several signaling pathways such as MAPK and AKT (PubMed:25790465). Required for myoblast differentiation involving regulation of ERK signaling (PubMed:17062158, PubMed:19720741). From Mus musculus (Mouse).
   2910..3471    +  misc_feature   IRES: internal ribosome entry site (IRES) of the encephalomyocarditis virus (EMCV)
   3474..4073    +  CDS            PuroR: puromycin N-acetyltransferase; pac from Streptomyces alboniger; confers resistance to puromycin
   4097..4685    +  misc_feature   WPRE: woodchuck hepatitis virus posttranscriptional regulatory element
   4702..5220    +  CDS            nef (fragment): NEF_HV1BR - Experimental evidence at protein level: Swiss-Prot protein existence level 1. Extracellular Nef protein targets CD4(+) T-lymphocytes for apoptosis by interacting with CXCR4 surface receptors (PubMed:14990729). From Human immunodeficiency virus type 1 group M subtype B (isolate BRU/LAI) (HIV-1).
   5268..5525    +  LTR            5' LTR (truncated): truncated 5' long terminal repeat (LTR) from HIV-1
   5677..5693    -  protein_bind   lac operator: The lac repressor binds to the lac operator to inhibit transcription in E. coli. This inhibition can be relieved by adding lactose or isopropyl-β-D-thiogalactopyranoside (IPTG). lac repressor encoded by lacI
   5701..5731    -  promoter       lac promoter: promoter for the E. coli lac operon
   5746..5767    -  protein_bind   CAP binding site: CAP binding activates transcription in the presence of cAMP. E. coli catabolite activator protein
   5780..5872    -  CDS            lacI (fragment): lac repressor; lacI; The lac repressor binds to the lac operator to inhibit transcription in E. coli. This inhibition can be relieved by adding lactose or isopropyl-β-D-thiogalactopyranoside (IPTG).
   6055..6643    -  rep_origin     ori: high-copy-number ColE1/pMB1/pBR322/pUC origin of replication
   6814..7674    -  CDS            AmpR: β-lactamase; bla; confers resistance to ampicillin, carbenicillin, and related antibiotics
   7675..7779    -  promoter       AmpR promoter: bla
   7827..7961    +  polyA_signal   SV40 poly(A) signal: SV40 polyadenylation signal
   8128..8457    +  CDS            nef (fragment): NEF_HV1BR - Experimental evidence at protein level: Swiss-Prot protein existence level 1. Extracellular Nef protein targets CD4(+) T-lymphocytes for apoptosis by interacting with CXCR4 surface receptors (PubMed:14990729). From Human immunodeficiency virus type 1 group M subtype B (isolate BRU/LAI) (HIV-1).
   8505..8762    +  LTR            5' LTR (truncated): truncated 5' long terminal repeat (LTR) from HIV-1
   8809..8934    +  misc_feature   HIV-1 Ψ: packaging signal of human immunodeficiency virus type 1
   8918..9256    +  CDS            HIV-1 gag (fragment): gag protein from human immunodeficiency virus 1; gag
   9431..9664    +  misc_feature   RRE: The Rev response element (RRE) of HIV-1 allows for Rev-dependent mRNA export from the nucleus to the cytoplasm.
  10041..10141   +  CDS            Rev (fragment): human immunodeficiency virus 1 (HIV-1) Rev protein; rev; enhances nuclear export of unspliced and incompletely spliced viral mRNAs
  10156..10271   +  misc_feature   cPPT/CTS: central polypurine tract and central termination sequence of HIV-1 (lacking the first T)
