[The description below was written by a language model from this plasmid's Addgene catalogue record and pLannotate feature annotations shown in this document.]
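Description:
pLV-EF1a-V5-Lem2 is an HIV-1-based lentiviral transfer plasmid built on the pLV-EF1a-IRES-Puro backbone for stable expression of mouse Lem2 (Lemd2, also called NET25) in mammalian cells. It is propagated in E. coli through a high-copy ColE1/pUC-type origin with ampicillin selection from the β-lactamase gene. The record specifies a recombination-deficient strain, as is usual for plasmids carrying repeated LTR sequences. The backbone also retains remnants of the lac promoter/operator region and an SV40 polyadenylation signal outside the viral cassette.

Between the two LTR elements lie the cis-acting sequences needed to package and deliver the vector genome. These are the Ψ packaging signal overlapping a gag fragment, the Rev response element for nuclear export of the unspliced genomic RNA, and the cPPT/CTS, which aids nuclear import of the reverse-transcribed DNA. Both LTRs are annotated as truncated and are each preceded by nef-derived sequence. The record does not state whether the vector is self-inactivating.

The payload is driven by the human EF-1α core promoter with its intron A. It produces a single bicistronic transcript encoding Lem2 with an N-terminal V5 epitope tag, followed by an EMCV IRES and puromycin N-acetyltransferase, so puromycin-resistant cells should also express the tagged protein. A WPRE downstream enhances transcript stability and expression.

The depositor's sequence and the repository's sequencing result differ slightly in length and start point but show the same feature order. The associated study concerns transmembrane proteins concentrated at the nuclear envelope, which suggests the construct is used to detect and localise V5-tagged Lem2 in transduced cells.
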