Addgene plasmid #120245: pLV-EF1a-V5-Lem2
Purpose: Expresses V5-tagged Lem2 in lentiviral vector
Depositing lab: Larry Gerace. Depositing organization: Scripps California (The Scripps Research Institute). Publication: Identification of new transmembrane proteins concentrated at the nuclear envelope using organellar proteomics of mesenchymal cells. Cheng LC, Baboo S, Lindsay C, Brusman L, Martinez-Bartolome S, Tapia O, Zhang X, Yates JR 3rd, Gerace L. Nucleus. 2019 Dec;10(1):126-143. doi: 10.1080/19491034.2019.1618175. PubMed 31142202.
Backbone
  Vector backbone: pLV-EF1a-IRES-Puro
  Vector type: Lentiviral
  Selectable markers: Puromycin
Growth in bacteria
  Bacterial resistance: Ampicillin, 100 μg/mL
  Growth temperature: 30°C
  Growth strain: NEB Stable
  Copy number: High Copy
Gene/Insert
  Gene/Insert name: Lem2
  Species: M. musculus (mouse)
  Entrez Gene: Lemd2 (a.k.a. BC026588, Lem2, NET25)
  Promoter: EF1a
  Tag / fusion protein: V5 (N terminal on insert)
  Cloning method: Ligation Independent Cloning
Terms and licenses: Academic/Nonprofit Terms; Industry Terms: Not Available to Industry
How to cite: pLV-EF1a-V5-Lem2 was a gift from Larry Gerace (Addgene plasmid # 120245 ; http://n2t.net/addgene:120245 ; RRID:Addgene_120245)
